LOCUS       Exported 6148 bp ds-DNA circular SYN 13-MAY-2021
DEFINITION  Expresses aa252 to C-terminus of Cre recombinase fused to PYL CID.
ACCESSION   .
VERSION     .
KEYWORDS    pBW2609_pCAG-PV1-PYL-L1-iCre-252C-NLS-BGHpA
SOURCE      synthetic DNA construct
  ORGANISM  synthetic DNA construct
REFERENCE   1 (bases 1 to 6148)
  AUTHORS   Weinberg BH, Cho JH, Agarwal Y, Pham NTH, Caraballo LD, Walkosz M,
            Ortega C, Trexler M, Tague N, Law B, Benman WKJ, Letendre J, Beal J
            , Wong WW
  TITLE     High-performance chemical- and light-inducible recombinases in
            mammalian cells and mice
  JOURNAL   Nature Communications (2019) volume 10, Article number: 4845
REFERENCE   2 (bases 1 to 6148)
  AUTHORS   .
  TITLE     Direct Submission
  JOURNAL   Exported May 13, 2021 from SnapGene Server 1.1.58
            http://www.snapgene.com
FEATURES             Location/Qualifiers
     source          1..6148
                     /organism="synthetic DNA construct"
                     /mol_type="other DNA"
     primer_bind     complement(22..38)
                     /label=M13 rev
                     /note="common sequencing primer, one of multiple similar
                     variants"
     primer_bind     complement(22..38)
                     /label=M13 Reverse
                     /note="In lacZ gene. Also called M13-rev"
     primer_bind     complement(35..57)
                     /label=M13/pUC Reverse
                     /note="In lacZ gene"
     protein_bind    46..62
                     /label=lac operator
                     /bound_moiety="lac repressor encoded by lacI"
                     /note="The lac repressor binds to the lac operator to
                     inhibit transcription in E. coli. This inhibition can be
                     relieved by adding lactose or
                     isopropyl-beta-D-thiogalactopyranoside (IPTG)."
     promoter        complement(70..100)
                     /label=lac promoter
                     /note="promoter for the E. coli lac operon"
     protein_bind    115..136
                     /label=CAP binding site
                     /bound_moiety="E. coli catabolite activator protein"
                     /note="CAP binding activates transcription in the presence
                     of cAMP."
     rep_origin      221..355
                     /label=SV40 ori
                     /note="SV40 origin of replication"
     primer_bind     282..301
                     /label=SV40pro-F
                     /note="SV40 promoter/origin, forward primer"
     polyA_signal    375..509
                     /label=SV40 poly(A) signal
                     /note="SV40 polyadenylation signal"
     primer_bind     complement(412..431)
                     /label=SV40pA-R
                     /note="SV40 polyA, reverse primer"
     primer_bind     466..485
                     /label=EBV-rev
                     /note="SV40 polyA terminator, reverse primer"
     primer_bind     complement(577..594)
                     /label=L4440
                     /note="L4440 vector, forward primer"
     rep_origin      complement(748..1336)
                     /direction=LEFT
                     /label=ori
                     /note="high-copy-number ColE1/pMB1/pBR322/pUC origin of
                     replication"
     primer_bind     complement(828..847)
                     /label=pBR322ori-F
                     /note="pBR322 origin, forward primer"
     CDS             complement(1507..2367)
                     /codon_start=1
                     /gene="bla"
                     /product="beta-lactamase"
                     /label=AmpR
                     /note="confers resistance to ampicillin, carbenicillin, and
                     related antibiotics"
                     /translation="MSIQHFRVALIPFFAAFCLPVFAHPETLVKVKDAEDQLGARVGYI
                     ELDLNSGKILESFRPEERFPMMSTFKVLLCGAVLSRIDAGQEQLGRRIHYSQNDLVEYS
                     PVTEKHLTDGMTVRELCSAAITMSDNTAANLLLTTIGGPKELTAFLHNMGDHVTRLDRW
                     EPELNEAIPNDERDTTMPVAMATTLRKLLTGELLTLASRQQLIDWMEADKVAGPLLRSA
                     LPAGWFIADKSGAGERGSRGIIAALGPDGKPSRIVVIYTTGSQATMDERNRQIAEIGAS
                     LIKHW"
     primer_bind     2130..2149
                     /label=Amp-R
                     /note="Ampicillin resistance gene, reverse primer"
     promoter        complement(2368..2472)
                     /gene="bla"
                     /label=AmpR promoter
     enhancer        2503..2882
                     /label=CMV enhancer
                     /note="human cytomegalovirus immediate early enhancer"
     promoter        2884..3159
                     /label=chicken beta-actin promoter
     intron          3160..4175
                     /label=chimeric intron
                     /note="chimera between introns from chicken beta-actin and
                     rabbit beta-globin"
     primer_bind     4099..4121
                     /label=pCAGGS-5
                     /note="Chimeric intron in CAG promoter, forward primer"
     primer_bind     4183..4202
                     /label=pCAG-F
                     /note="Rabbit beta-globin intron, for pCAG plasmids,
                     forward primer"
     regulatory      4304..4313
                     /regulatory_class="other"
                     /note="vertebrate consensus sequence for strong initiation
                     of translation (Kozak, 1987)"
     CDS             4850..4876
                     /codon_start=1
                     /product="HA (human influenza hemagglutinin) epitope tag"
                     /label=HA
                     /translation="YPYDVPDYA"
     CDS             5195..5215
                     /codon_start=1
                     /product="nuclear localization signal of SV40 (simian virus
                     40) large T antigen"
                     /label=SV40 NLS
                     /translation="PKKKRKV"
     polyA_signal    5225..5449
                     /label=bGH poly(A) signal
                     /note="bovine growth hormone polyadenylation signal"
     primer_bind     complement(5689..5708)
                     /label=Bglob-pA-R
                     /note="Rabbit beta-globin polyA region, reverse primer"
     polyA_signal    5754..5809
                     /label=-beta-globin poly(A) signal
                     /note="rabbit beta-globin polyadenylation signal (Gil and
                     Proudfoot, 1987)"
     primer_bind     complement(5808..5827)
                     /label=rbglobpA-R
                     /note="Rabbit beta-globin polyA, reverse primer. Also
                     called rb-glob-pA-term-R"
ORIGIN
        1 cccaagcttg gcgtaatcat ggtcatagct gtttcctgtg tgaaattgtt atccgctcac
       61 aattccacac aacatacgag ccggaagcat aaagtgtaaa gcctggggtg cctaatgagt
      121 gagctaactc acattaattg cgttgcgctc actgcccgct ttccagtcgg gaaacctgtc
      181 gtgccagcgg atccgcatct caattagtca gcaaccatag tcccgcccct aactccgccc
      241 agttccgccc attctccgcc ccatggctga ctaatttttt ttatttatgc agaggccgag
      301 gccgcctcgg cctctgagct attccagaag tagtgaggag gcttttttgg aggcctaggc
      361 ttttgcaaaa agctaacttg tttattgcag cttataatgg ttacaaataa agcaatagca
      421 tcacaaattt cacaaataaa gcattttttt cactgcattc tagttgtggt ttgtccaaac
      481 tcatcaatgt atcttatcat gtctggatcc gctgcattaa tgaatcggcc aacgcgcggg
      541 gagaggcggt ttgcgtattg ggcgctcttc cgcttcctcg ctcactgact cgctgcgctc
      601 ggtcgttcgg ctgcggcgag cggtatcagc tcactcaaag gcggtaatac ggttatccac
      661 agaatcaggg gataacgcag gaaagaacat gtgagcaaaa ggccagcaaa aggccaggaa
      721 ccgtaaaaag gccgcgttgc tggcgttttt ccataggctc cgcccccctg acgagcatca
      781 caaaaatcga cgctcaagtc agaggtggcg aaacccgaca ggactataaa gataccaggc
      841 gtttccccct ggaagctccc tcgtgcgctc tcctgttccg accctgccgc ttaccggata
      901 cctgtccgcc tttctccctt cgggaagcgt ggcgctttct catagctcac gctgtaggta
      961 tctcagttcg gtgtaggtcg ttcgctccaa gctgggctgt gtgcacgaac cccccgttca
     1021 gcccgaccgc tgcgccttat ccggtaacta tcgtcttgag tccaacccgg taagacacga
     1081 cttatcgcca ctggcagcag ccactggtaa caggattagc agagcgaggt atgtaggcgg
     1141 tgctacagag ttcttgaagt ggtggcctaa ctacggctac actagaagaa cagtatttgg
     1201 tatctgcgct ctgctgaagc cagttacctt cggaaaaaga gttggtagct cttgatccgg
     1261 caaacaaacc accgctggta gcggtggttt ttttgtttgc aagcagcaga ttacgcgcag
     1321 aaaaaaagga tctcaagaag atcctttgat cttttctacg gggtctgacg ctcagtggaa
     1381 cgaaaactca cgttaaggga ttttggtcat gagattatca aaaaggatct tcacctagat
     1441 ccttttaaat taaaaatgaa gttttaaatc aatctaaagt atatatgagt aaacttggtc
     1501 tgacagttac caatgcttaa tcagtgaggc acctatctca gcgatctgtc tatttcgttc
     1561 atccatagtt gcctgactcc ccgtcgtgta gataactacg atacgggagg gcttaccatc
     1621 tggccccagt gctgcaatga taccgcgaga cccacgctca ccggctccag atttatcagc
     1681 aataaaccag ccagccggaa gggccgagcg cagaagtggt cctgcaactt tatccgcctc
     1741 catccagtct attaattgtt gccgggaagc tagagtaagt agttcgccag ttaatagttt
     1801 gcgcaacgtt gttgccattg ctacaggcat cgtggtgtca cgctcgtcgt ttggtatggc
     1861 ttcattcagc tccggttccc aacgatcaag gcgagttaca tgatccccca tgttgtgcaa
     1921 aaaagcggtt agctccttcg gtcctccgat cgttgtcaga agtaagttgg ccgcagtgtt
     1981 atcactcatg gttatggcag cactgcataa ttctcttact gtcatgccat ccgtaagatg
     2041 cttttctgtg actggtgagt actcaaccaa gtcattctga gaatagtgta tgcggcgacc
     2101 gagttgctct tgcccggcgt caatacggga taataccgcg ccacatagca gaactttaaa
     2161 agtgctcatc attggaaaac gttcttcggg gcgaaaactc tcaaggatct taccgctgtt
     2221 gagatccagt tcgatgtaac ccactcgtgc acccaactga tcttcagcat cttttacttt
     2281 caccagcgtt tctgggtgag caaaaacagg aaggcaaaat gccgcaaaaa agggaataag
     2341 ggcgacacgg aaatgttgaa tactcatact cttccttttt caatattatt gaagcattta
     2401 tcagggttat tgtctcatga gcggatacat atttgaatgt atttagaaaa ataaacaaat
     2461 aggggttccg cgcacatttc cccgaaaagt gccacctggg tcgacattga ttattgacta
     2521 gttattaata gtaatcaatt acggggtcat tagttcatag cccatatatg gagttccgcg
     2581 ttacataact tacggtaaat ggcccgcctg gctgaccgcc caacgacccc cgcccattga
     2641 cgtcaataat gacgtatgtt cccatagtaa cgccaatagg gactttccat tgacgtcaat
     2701 gggtggagta tttacggtaa actgcccact tggcagtaca tcaagtgtat catatgccaa
     2761 gtacgccccc tattgacgtc aatgacggta aatggcccgc ctggcattat gcccagtaca
     2821 tgaccttatg ggactttcct acttggcagt acatctacgt attagtcatc gctattacca
     2881 tggtcgaggt gagccccacg ttctgcttca ctctccccat ctcccccccc tccccacccc
     2941 caattttgta tttatttatt ttttaattat tttgtgcagc gatgggggcg gggggggggg
     3001 gggcgcgcgc caggcggggc ggggcggggc gaggggcggg gcggggcgag gcggaaaggt
     3061 gcggcggcag ccaatcagag cggcgcgctc cgaaagtttc cttttatggc gaggcggcgg
     3121 cggcggcggc cctataaaaa gcgaagcgcg cggcgggcgg gagtcgctgc gttgccttcg
     3181 ccccgtgccc cgctccgcgc cgcctcgcgc cgcccgcccc ggctctgact gaccgcgtta
     3241 ctcccacagg tgagcgggcg ggacggccct tctcctccgg gctgtaatta gcgcttggtt
     3301 taatgacggc tcgtttcttt tctgtggctg cgtgaaagcc ttaaagggct ccgggagggc
     3361 cctttgtgcg ggggggagcg gctcgggggg tgcgtgcgtg tgtgtgtgcg tggggagcgc
     3421 cgcgtgcggc tccgcgctgc ccggcggctg tgagcgctgc gggcgcggcg cggggctttg
     3481 tgcgctccgc agtgtgcgcg aggggagcgc ggccgggggc ggtgccccgc ggtgcggggg
     3541 gggctgcgag gggaacaaag gctgcgtgcg gggtgtgtgc gtgggggggt gagcaggggg
     3601 tgtgggcgcg gcggtcgggc tgtaaccccc ccctgcaccc ccctccccga gttgctgagc
     3661 acggcccggc ttcgggtgcg gggctccgta cggggcgtgg cgcggggctc gccgtgccgg
     3721 gcggggggtg gcggcaggtg ggggtgccgg gcggggcggg gccgcctcgg gccggggagg
     3781 gctcggggga ggggcgcggc ggcccccgga gcgccggcgg ctgtcgaggc gcggcgagcc
     3841 gcagccattg ccttttatgg taatcgtgcg agagggcgca gggacttcct ttgtcccaaa
     3901 tctgtgcgga gccgaaatct gggaggcgcc gccgcacccc ctctagcggg cgcggggcga
     3961 agcggtgcgg cgccggcagg aaggaaatgg gcggggaggg ccttcgtgcg tcgccgcgcc
     4021 gccgtcccct tctccctctc cagcctcggg gctgtccgcg gggggacggc tgccttcggg
     4081 ggggacgggg cagggcgggg ttcggcttct ggcgtgtgac cggcggctct agagcctctg
     4141 ctaaccatgt tcatgccttc ttctttttcc tacagctcct gggcaacgtg ctggttattg
     4201 tgctgtctca tcattttggc aaagaattga ttaattcgag cgaaggcgcg cccattactc
     4261 gcatccattc tcaggctgtc tcgtctcgtc tcgcacgcgt gccgccacca tggcgccaac
     4321 tcaagacgag ttcacccaac tctcccaatc aatcgccgag ttccacacgt accaactcgg
     4381 taacggccgt tgctcatctc tcctagctca gcgaatccac gcgccgccgg aaacagtatg
     4441 gtccgtggtg agacgtttcg ataggccaca gatttacaaa cacttcatca aaagctgtaa
     4501 cgtgagtgaa gatttcgaga tgcgagtggg atgcacgcgc gacgtgaacg tgataagtgg
     4561 attaccggcg aatacgtctc gagagagatt agatctgttg gacgatgatc ggagagtgac
     4621 tgggtttagt ataaccggtg gtgaacatag gctgaggaat tataaatcgg ttacgacggt
     4681 tcatagattt gagaaagaag aagaagaaga aaggatctgg accgttgttt tggaatctta
     4741 tgttgttgat gtaccggaag gtaattcgga ggaagatacg agattgtttg ctgatacggt
     4801 tattagattg aatcttcaga aacttgcttc gatcactgaa gctatgaact acccatacga
     4861 tgttccagat tacgcttccg gagggtctgg ctccggatca agtggtggca gcggtaccgc
     4921 cacctcccaa ctgtccaccc gggccctgga agggatcttt gaggccaccc accgcctgat
     4981 ctatggtgcc aaggatgact ctgggcagag atacctggcc tggtctggcc actctgccag
     5041 agtgggtgct gccagggaca tggccagggc tggtgtgtcc atccctgaaa tcatgcaggc
     5101 tggtggctgg accaatgtga acattgtgat gaactacatc agaaacctgg actctgagac
     5161 tggggccatg gtgaggctgc tcgaggatgg ggaccccaag aaaaagcgga aggtgtgaga
     5221 attcctgtgc cttctagttg ccagccatct gttgtttgcc cctcccccgt gccttccttg
     5281 accctggaag gtgccactcc cactgtcctt tcctaataaa atgaggaaat tgcatcgcat
     5341 tgtctgagta ggtgtcattc tattctgggg ggtggggtgg ggcaggacag caagggggag
     5401 gattgggaag acaatagcag gcatgctggg gatgcggtgg gctctatggc ttctgaggcg
     5461 gaaagaacca gctggggctc tagggggtat ccccacgcgc cctgtagcgt gtaccgctgg
     5521 gagttcgtag acggaaacaa acgcagaatc caagcgcggc cgcccaggat acatagatta
     5581 ccacaactcc gagcccttcc accgctagcg cactcctcag gtgcaggctg cctatcagaa
     5641 ggtggtggct ggtgtggcca atgccctggc tcacaaatac cactgagatc tttttccctc
     5701 tgccaaaaat tatggggaca tcatgaagcc ccttgagcat ctgacttctg gctaataaag
     5761 gaaatttatt ttcattgcaa tagtgtgttg gaattttttg tgtctctcac tcggaaggac
     5821 atatgggagg gcaaatcatt taaaacatca gaatgagtat ttggtttaga gtttggcaac
     5881 atatgcccat atgctggctg ccatgaacaa aggttggcta taaagaggtc atcagtatat
     5941 gaaacagccc cctgctgtcc attccttatt ccatagaaaa gccttgactt gaggttagat
     6001 tttttttata ttttgttttg tgttattttt ttctttaaca tccctaaaat tttccttaca
     6061 tgttttacta gccagatttt tcctcctctc ctgactactc ccagtcatag ctgtccctct
     6121 tctcttatgg agatccctcg acctgcag
//
