[The description below was written by a language model from this plasmid's Addgene catalogue record and the feature table of its GenBank file.]
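Description:
pBW2609_pCAG-PV1-PYL-L1-iCre-252C-NLS-BGHpA is a 6,148 bp mammalian expression plasmid built on the pCAGGS backbone. It encodes one half of a chemically inducible split Cre recombinase. It is propagated in E. coli as a high-copy plasmid through a ColE1/pUC-type origin and selected with ampicillin via the beta-lactamase gene. The backbone also carries an SV40 origin, an SV40 poly(A) signal and remnants of the lac promoter/operator region.

Expression is driven by the CAG promoter, annotated here as the CMV immediate-early enhancer, the chicken beta-actin promoter and a chimeric beta-actin/beta-globin intron, which together give strong, broadly active transcription in mammalian cells. A Kozak consensus precedes the open reading frame. According to the record, this frame consists of the PYL chemically induced dimerization (CID) domain at the N terminus, a linker (L1 in the name), the synthetic iCre fragment running from amino acid 252 to the C terminus, and a C-terminal SV40 large T antigen NLS. The feature table does not annotate the PYL or Cre segments themselves, but it does mark an HA epitope tag between the start of the reading frame and the NLS, which is not listed among the catalogue tags. The meaning of "PV1" in the name is not stated. Transcripts terminate at a bGH poly(A) signal, with the rabbit beta-globin poly(A) of pCAGGS lying downstream.

On its own this Cre fragment would be expected to be inactive. The design implies co-expression with a complementary N-terminal Cre fragment fused to a PYL binding partner, so that a small-molecule dimerizer reconstitutes recombinase activity at lox sites. The partner construct and the inducer are not named in the record. The associated work concerns chemical- and light-inducible recombinases for mammalian cells and mice.
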