Addgene plasmid #108742: pBW2609_pCAG-PV1-PYL-L1-iCre-252C-NLS-BGHpA
Purpose: Expresses aa252 to C-terminus of Cre recombinase fused to PYL CID
Depositing lab: Wilson Wong. Depositing organization: Boston University Main Campus. Publication: High-performance chemical- and light-inducible recombinases in mammalian cells and mice. Weinberg BH, Cho JH, Agarwal Y, Pham NTH, Caraballo LD, Walkosz M, Ortega C, Trexler M, Tague N, Law B, Benman WKJ, Letendre J, Beal J, Wong WW. Nat Commun. 2019 Oct 24;10(1):4845. doi: 10.1038/s41467-019-12800-7. PubMed 31649244.
Backbone
  Vector backbone: pCAGGS
  Vector type: Mammalian Expression, Cre/Lox, Synthetic Biology
Growth in bacteria
  Bacterial resistance: Ampicillin, 100 μg/mL
  Growth temperature: 37°C
  Growth strain: NEB Stable
  Copy number: High Copy
Gene/Insert
  Gene/Insert name: Cre recombinase fragment aa252 to C-terminus
  Species: Synthetic
  Promoter: pCAG
  Tag / fusion protein: PYL (N terminal on insert); NLS (C terminal on insert)
  Cloning method: Restriction Enzyme; 5′ cloning site KpnI (not destroyed); 3′ cloning site EcoRI (not destroyed)
Terms and licenses: Academic/Nonprofit Terms; Industry Terms: Not Available to Industry
Depositor comments: Please visit https://www.biorxiv.org/content/10.1101/747121v1 for bioRxiv preprint.
How to cite: pBW2609_pCAG-PV1-PYL-L1-iCre-252C-NLS-BGHpA was a gift from Wilson Wong (Addgene plasmid # 108742 ; http://n2t.net/addgene:108742 ; RRID:Addgene_108742)
