>Addgene plasmid #108742 | pBW2609_pCAG-PV1-PYL-L1-iCre-252C-NLS-BGHpA | addgene partial sequence | sequence record 216311 | Addgene Partial NGS Result
TGCACCCCCCTCCCCGAGTTGCTGAGCACGGCCCGGCTTCGGGTGCGGGGCTCCGTACGGGGCGTGGCGC
GGGGCTCGCCGTGCCGGGCGGGGGGTGGCGGCAGGTGGGGGTGCCGGGCGGGGCGGGGCCGCCTCGGGCC
GGGGAGGGCTCGGGGGAGGGGCGCGGCGGCCCCCGGAGCGCCGGCGGCTGTCGAGGCGCGGCGAGCCGCA
GCCATTGCCTTTTATGGTAATCGTGCGAGAGGGCGCAGGGACTTCCTTTGTCCCAAATCTGTGCGGAGCC
GAAATCTGGGAGGCGCCGCCGCACCCCCTCTAGCGGGCGCGGGGCGAAGCGGTGCGGCGCCGGCAGGAAG
GAAATGGGCGGGGAGGGCCTTCGTGCGTCGCCGCGCCGCCGTCCCCTTCTCCCTCTCCAGCCTCGGGGCT
GTCCGCGGGGGGACGGCTGCCTTCGGGGGGGACGGGGCAGGGCGGGGTTCGGCTTCTGGCGTGTGACCGG
CGGCTCTAGAGCCTCTGCTAACCATGTTCATGCCTTCTTCTTTTTCCTACAGCTCCTGGGCAACGTGCTG
GTTATTGTGCTGTCTCATCATTTTGGCAAAGAATTGATTAATTCGAGCGAAGGCGCGCCCATTACTCGCA
TCCATTCTCAGGCTGTCTCGTCTCGTCTCGCACGCGTGCCGCCACCATGGCGCCAACTCAAGACGAGTTC
ACCCAACTCTCCCAATCAATCGCCGAGTTCCACACGTACCAACTCGGTAACGGCCGTTGCTCATCTCTCC
TAGCTCAGCGAATCCACGCGCCGCCGGAAACAGTATGGTCCGTGGTGAGACGTTTCGATAGGCCACAGAT
TTACAAACACTTCATCAAAAGCTGTAACGTGAGTGAAGATTTCGAGATGCGAGTGGGATGCACGCGCGAC
GTGAACGTGATAAGTGGATTACCGGCGAATACGTCTCGAGAGAGATTAGATCTGTTGGACGATGATCGGA
GAGTGACTGGGTTTAGTATAACCGGTGGTGAACATAGGCTGAGGAATTATAAATCGGTTACGACGGTTCA
TAGATTTGAGAAAGAAGAAGAAGAAGAAAGGATCTGGACCGTTGTTTTGGAATCTTATGTTGTTGATGTA
CCGGAAGGTAATTCGGAGGAAGATACGAGATTGTTTGCTGATACGGTTATTAGATTGAATCTTCAGAAAC
TTGCTTCGATCACTGAAGCTATGAACTACCCATACGATGTTCCAGATTACGCTTCCGGAGGGTCTGGCTC
CGGATCAAGTGGTGGCAGCGGTACCGCCACCTCCCAACTGTCCACCCGGGCCCTGGAAGGGATCTTTGAG
GCCACCCACCGCCTGATCTATGGTGCCAAGGATGACTCTGGGCAGAGATACCTGGCCTGGTCTGGCCACT
CTGCCAGAGTGGGTGCTGCCAGGGACATGGCCAGGGCTGGTGTGTCCATCCCTGAAATCATGCAGGCTGG
TGGCTGGACCAATGTGAACATTGTGATGAACTACATCAGAAACCTGGACTCTGAGACTGGGGCCATGGTG
AGGCTGCTCGAGGATGGGGACCCCAAGAAAAAGCGGAAGGTGTGAGAATTCCTGTGCCTTCTAGTTGCCA
GCCATCTGTTGTTTGCCCCTCCCCCGTGCCTTCCTTGACCCTGGAAGGTGCCACTCCCACTGTCCTTTCC
TAATAAAATGAGGAAATTGCATCGCATTGTCTGAGTAGGTGTCATTCTATTCTGGGGGGTGGGGTGGGGC
AGGACAGCAAGGGGGAGGATTGGGAAGACAATAGCAGGCATGCTGGGGATGCGGTGGGCTCTATGGCTTC
TGAGGCGGAAAGAACCAGCTGGGGCTCTAGGGGGTATCCCCACGCGCCCTGTAGCGTGTACCGCTGGGAG
TTCGTAGACGGAAACAAACGCAGAATCCAAGCGCGGCCGCCCAGGATACATAGATTACCACAACTCCGAG
CCCTTCCACCGCTAGCGCACTCCTCAGGTGCAGGCTGCCTATCAGAAGGTGGTGGCTGGTGTGGCCAATG
CCCTGGCTCACAAATACCACTGAGATCTTTTTCCCTCTGCCAAAAATTATGGGGACATCATGAAGCCCCT
TGAGCATCTGACTTCTGGCTAATAAAGGAAATTTATTTTCATTGCAATAGTGTGTTGGAATTTTTTGTGT
CTCTCACTCGGAAGGACATATGGGAGGGCAAATCATTTAAAACATCAGAATGAGTATTTGGTTTAGAGTT
TGGCAACATATGCCCATATGCTGGCTGCCATGAACAAAGGTTGGCTATAAAGAGGTCATCAGTATATGAA
ACAGCCCCCTGCTGTCCATTCCTTATTCCATAGAAAAGCCTTGACTTGAGGTTAGATTTTTTTTATATTT
TGTTTTGTGTTATTTTTTTCTTTAACATCCCTAAAATTTTTCTTACATGTTTTACTAGCCAGATTTTTCC
TCCTCTCCTGACTACTCCCAGTCATAGCTGTCCCTCTTCTCTTATGGAGATCCCTCGACCTGCAGCCCAA
GCTTGGCGTAATCATGGTCATAGCTGTTTCCTGTGTGAAATTGTTATCCGCTCACAATTCCACACAACAT
ACGAGCCGGAAGCATAAAGTGTAAAGCCTGGGGTGCCTAATGAGTGAGCTAACTCACATTAATTGCGTTG
CGCTCACTGCCCGCTTTCCAGTCGGGAAACCTGTCGTGCCAGCGGATCCGCATCTCAATTAGTCAGCAAC
CATAGTCCCGCCCCTAACTCCGCCCAGTTCCGCCCATTCTCCGCCCCATGGCTGACTAATTTTTTTTATT
TATGCAGAGGCCGAGGCCGCCTCGGCCTCTGAGCTATTCCAGAAGTAGTGAGGAGGCTTTTTTGGAGGCC
TAGGCTTTTGCAAAAAGCTAACTTGTTTATTGCAGCTTATAATGGTTACAAATAAAGCAATAGCATCACA
AATTTCACAAATAAAGCATTTTTTTCACTGCATTCTAGTTGTGGTTTGTCCAAACTCATCAATGTATCTT
ATCATGTCTGGATCCGCTGCATTAATGAATCGGCCAACGCGCGGGGAGAGGCGGTTTGCGTATTGGGCGC
TCTTCCGCTTCCTCGCTCACTGACTCGCTGCGCTCGGTCGTTCGGCTGCGGCGAGCGGTATCAGCTCACT
CAAAGGCGGTAATACGGTTATCCACAGAATCAGGGGATAACGCAGGAAAGAACATGTGAGCAAAAGGCCA
GCAAAAGGCCAGGAACCGTAAAAAGGCCGCGTTGCTGGCGTTTTTCCATAGGCTCCGCCCCCCTGACGAG
CATCACAAAAATCGACGCTCAAGTCAGAGGTGGCGAAACCCGACAGGACTATAAAGATACCAGGCGTTTC
CCCCTGGAAGCTCCCTCGTGCGCTCTCCTGTTCCGACCCTGCCGCTTACCGGATACCTGTCCGCCTTTCT
CCCTTCGGGAAGCGTGGCGCTTTCTCATAGCTCACGCTGTAGGTATCTCAGTTCGGTGTAGGTCGTTCGC
TCCAAGCTGGGCTGTGTGCACGAACCCCCCGTTCAGCCCGACCGCTGCGCCTTATCCGGTAACTATCGTC
TTGAGTCCAACCCGGTAAGACACGACTTATCGCCACTGGCAGCAGCCACTGGTAACAGGATTAGCAGAGC
GAGGTATGTAGGCGGTGCTACAGAGTTCTTGAAGTGGTGGCCTAACTACGGCTACACTAGAAGAACAGTA
TTTGGTATCTGCGCTCTGCTGAAGCCAGTTACCTTCGGAAAAAGAGTTGGTAGCTCTTGATCCGGCAAAC
AAACCACCGCTGGTAGCGGTGGTTTTTTTGTTTGCAAGCAGCAGATTACGCGCAGAAAAAAAGGATCTCA
AGAAGATCCTTTGATCTTTTCTACGGGGTCTGACGCTCAGTGGAACGAAAACTCACGTTAAGGGATTTTG
GTCATGAGATTATCAAAAAGGATCTTCACCTAGATCCTTTTAAATTAAAAATGAAGTTTTAAATCAATCT
AAAGTATATATGAGTAAACTTGGTCTGACAGTTACCAATGCTTAATCAGTGAGGCACCTATCTCAGCGAT
CTGTCTATTTCGTTCATCCATAGTTGCCTGACTCCCCGTCGTGTAGATAACTACGATACGGGAGGGCTTA
CCATCTGGCCCCAGTGCTGCAATGATACCGCGAGACCCACGCTCACCGGCTCCAGATTTATCAGCAATAA
ACCAGCCAGCCGGAAGGGCCGAGCGCAGAAGTGGTCCTGCAACTTTATCCGCCTCCATCCAGTCTATTAA
TTGTTGCCGGGAAGCTAGAGTAAGTAGTTCGCCAGTTAATAGTTTGCGCAACGTTGTTGCCATTGCTACA
GGCATCGTGGTGTCACGCTCGTCGTTTGGTATGGCTTCATTCAGCTCCGGTTCCCAACGATCAAGGCGAG
TTACATGATCCCCCATGTTGTGCAAAAAAGCGGTTAGCTCCTTCGGTCCTCCGATCGTTGTCAGAAGTAA
GTTGGCCGCAGTGTTATCACTCATGGTTATGGCAGCACTGCATAATTCTCTTACTGTCATGCCATCCGTA
AGATGCTTTTCTGTGACTGGTGAGTACTCAACCAAGTCATTCTGAGAATAGTGTATGCGGCGACCGAGTT
GCTCTTGCCCGGCGTCAATACGGGATAATACCGCGCCACATAGCAGAACTTTAAAAGTGCTCATCATTGG
AAAACGTTCTTCGGGGCGAAAACTCTCAAGGATCTTACCGCTGTTGAGATCCAGTTCGATGTAACCCACT
CGTGCACCCAACTGATCTTCAGCATCTTTTACTTTCACCAGCGTTTCTGGGTGAGCAAAAACAGGAAGGC
AAAATGCCGCAAAAAAGGGAATAAGGGCGACACGGAAATGTTGAATACTCATACTCTTCCTTTTTCAATA
TTATTGAAGCATTTATCAGGGTTATTGTCTCATGAGCGGATACATATTTGAATGTATTTAGAAAAATAAA
CAAATAGGGGTTCCGCGCACATTTCCCCGAAAAGTGCCACCTGGGTCGACATTGATTATTGACTAGTTAT
TAATAGTAATCAATTACGGGGTCATTAGTTCATAGCCCATATATGGAGTTCCGCGTTACATAACTTACGG
TAAATGGCCCGCCTGGCTGACCGCCCAACGACCCCCGCCCATTGACGTCAATAATGACGTATGTTCCCAT
AGTAACGCCAATAGGGACTTTCCATTGACGTCAATGGGTGGAGTATTTACGGTAAACTGCCCACTTGGCA
GTACATCAAGTGTATCATATGCCAAGTACGCCCCCTATTGACGTCAATGACGGTAAATGGCCCGCCTGGC
ATTATGCCCAGTACATGACCTTATGGGACTTTCCTACTTGGCAGTACATCTACGTATTAGTCATCGCTAT
TACCATGGTCGAGGTGAGCCCCACGTTCTGCTTCACTCTCCCCATCTCCCCCCCCTCCCCACCCCCAATT
TTGTATTTATTTATTTTTTAATTATTTTGTGCAGCGATGGGGGCGGGGGGGGGGGGGGG
